>Addgene plasmid #183362 | pMSCV-IRES-GFP-mouse-Caspase-1-H340D | addgene full sequence | sequence record 361116 | Addgene NGS Result
CACCCTAAGCCTCCGCCTCCTCTTCCTCCATCCGCCCCGTCTCTCCCCCTTGAACCTCCTCGTTCGACCC
CGCCTCGATCCTCCCTTTATCCAGCCCTCACTCCTTCTCTAGGCGCCGGAATTAGATCTCTCGAGATCGA
TGCGGCCGCGCCACCATGGAACAAAAACTCATCTCAGAAGAGGATCTGATGGCTGACAAGATCCTGAGGG
CAAAGAGGAAGCAATTTATCAACTCAGTGAGTATAGGGACAATAAATGGATTGTTGGATGAACTTTTAGA
GAAGAGAGTGCTGAATCAGGAAGAAATGGATAAAATAAAACTTGCAAACATTACTGCTATGGACAAGGCA
CGGAACCTATGTGATCATGTCTCTAAAAAAGGGCCCCAGGCAAGCCAAATCTTTATCACTTACATTTGTA
ATGAAGACTGCTACCTGGCAGGAATTCTGGAGCTTCAATCAGCTCCATCAGCTGAAACATTTGTTGCTAC
AGAAGATTCTAAAGGAGGACATCCTTCATCCTCAGAAACAAAGGAAGAACAGAACAAAGAAGATGGCACA
TTTCCAGGACTGACTGGGACCCTCAAGTTTTGCCCTTTAGAAAAAGCCCAGAAGTTATGGAAAGAAAATC
CTTCAGAGATTTATCCAATAATGAATACAACCACTCGTACACGTCTTGCCCTCATTATCTGCAACACAGA
GTTTCAACATCTTTCTCCGAGGGTTGGAGCTCAAGTTGACCTCAGAGAAATGAAGTTGCTGCTGGAGGAT
CTGGGGTATACCGTGAAAGTGAAAGAAAATCTCACAGCTCTGGAGATGGTGAAAGAGGTGAAAGAATTTG
CTGCCTGCCCAGAGCACAAGACTTCTGACAGTACTTTCCTTGTATTCATGTCTCATGGTATCCAGGAGGG
AATATGTGGGACCACATACTCTAATGAAGTTTCAGATATTTTAAAGGTTGACACAATCTTTCAGATGATG
AACACTTTGAAGTGCCCAAGCTTGAAAGACAAGCCCAAGGTGATCATTATTCAGGCATGCCGTGGAGAGA
AACAAGGAGTGGTGTTGTTAAAAGATTCAGTAAGAGACTCTGAAGAGGATTTCTTAACGGATGCAATTTT
TGAAGATGATGGCATTAAGAAGGCCCATATAGAGAAAGATTTTATTGCTTTCTGCTCTTCAACACCAGAT
AATGTGTCTTGGAGAGATCCTGTCAGGGGCTCACTTTTCATTGAGTCACTCATCAAACACATGAAAGAAT
ATGCCTGGTCTTGTGACTTGGAGGACATTTTCAGAAAGGTTCGATTTTCATTTGAACAACCAGAATTTAG
GCTACAGATGCCCACTGCTGATAGGGTGACCCTGACAAAACGTTTCTACCTCTTCCCGGGACATTAAGTC
GACGGTATCGATAAGCTTGATATCGAATTCCGCCCCCCCCCCTAACGTTACTGGCCGAAGCCGCTTGGAA
TAAGGCCGGTGTGCGTTTGTCTATATGTTATTTTCCACCATATTGCCGTCTTTTGGCAATGTGAGGGCCC
GGAAACCTGGCCCTGTCTTCTTGACGAGCATTCCTAGGGGTCTTTCCCCTCTCGCCAAAGGAATGCAAGG
TCTGTTGAATGTCGTGAAGGAAGCAGTTCCTCTGGAAGCTTCTTGAAGACAAACAACGTCTGTAGCGACC
CTTTGCAGGCAGCGGAACCCCCCACCTGGCGACAGGTGCCTCTGCGGCCAAAAGCCACGTGTATAAGATA
CACCTGCAAAGGCGGCACAACCCCAGTGCCACGTTGTGAGTTGGATAGTTGTGGAAAGAGTCAAATGGCT
CTCCTCAAGCGTATTCAACAAGGGGCTGAAGGATGCCCAGAAGGTACCCCATTGTATGGGATCTGATCTG
GGGCCTCGGTGCACATGCTTTACATGTGTTTAGTCGAGGTTAAAAAAACGTCTAGGCCCCCCGAACCACG
GGGACGTGGTTTTCCTTTGAAAAACACGATGATAATATGGCCACAACCATGGTGAGCAAGGGCGAGGAGC
TGTTCACCGGGGTGGTGCCCATCCTGGTCGAGCTGGACGGCGACGTAAACGGCCACAAGTTCAGCGTGTC
TGGCGAGGGCGAGGGCGATGCCACCTACGGCAAGCTGACCCTGAAGTTCATCTGCACCACCGGCAAGCTG
CCCGTGCCCTGGCCCACCCTCGTGACCACCCTGACCTACGGCGTGCAGTGCTTCAGCCGCTACCCCGACC
ACATGAAGCAGCACGACTTCTTCAAGTCCGCCATGCCCGAAGGCTACGTCCAGGAGCGCACCATCTTCTT
CAAGGACGACGGCAACTACAAGACCCGCGCCGAGGTGAAGTTCGAGGGCGACACCCTGGTGAACCGCATC
GAGCTGAAGGGCATCGACTTCAAGGAGGACGGCAACATCCTGGGGCACAAGCTGGAGTACAACTACAACA
GCCACAACGTCTATATCATGGCCGACAAGCAGAAGAACGGCATCAAGGCGAACTTCAAGATCCGCCACAA
CATCGAGGACGGCAGCGTGCAGCTCGCCGACCACTACCAGCAGAACACCCCCATCGGCGACGGCCCCGTG
CTGCTGCCCGACAACCACTACCTGAGCACCCAGTCCGCCCTGAGCAAAGACCCCAACGAGAAGCGCGATC
ACATGGTCCTGCTGGAGTTCGTGACCGCCGCCGGGATCACTCTCGGCATGGACGAGCTGTACAAGTAATG
AATTAATTAAGAATTCGATAAAATAAAAGATTTTATTTAGTCTCCAGAAAAAGGGGGGAATGAAAGACCC
CACCTGTAGGTTTGGCAAGCTAGCTTAAGTAACGCCATTTTGCAAGGCATGGAAAATACATAACTGAGAA
TAGAGAAGTTCAGATCAAGGTTAGGAACAGAGAGACAGCAGAATATGGGCCAAACAGGATATCTGTGGTA
AGCAGTTCCTGCCCCGGCTCAGGGCCAAGAACAGATGGTCCCCAGATGCGGTCCCGCCCTCAGCAGTTTC
TAGAGAACCATCAGATGTTTCCAGGGTGCCCCAAGGACCTGAAATGACCCTGTGCCTTATTTGAACTAAC
CAATCAGTTCGCTTCTCGCTTCTGTTCGCGCGCTTCTGCTCCCCGAGCTCAATAAAAGAGCCCACAACCC
CTCACTCGGCGCGCCAGTCCTCCGATAGACTGCGTCGCCCGGGTACCCGTGTATCCAATAAACCCTCTTG
CAGTTGCATCCGACTTGTGGTCTCGCTGTTCCTTGGGAGGGTCTCCTCTGAGTGATTGACTACCCGTCAG
CGGGGGTCTTTCATGGGTAACAGTTTCTTGAAGTTGGAGAACAACATTCTGAGGGTAGGAGTCGAATATT
AAGTAATCCTGACTCAATTAGCCACTGTTTTGAATCCACATACTCCAATACTCCTGAAATAGTTCATTAT
GGACAGCGCAGAAAGAGCTGGGGAGAATTGTGAAATTGTTATCCGCTCACAATTCCACACAACATACGAG
CCGGAAGCATAAAGTGTAAAGCCTGGGGTGCCTAATGAGTGAGCTAACTCACATTAATTGCGTTGCGCTC
ACTGCCCGCTTTCCAGTCGGGAAACCTGTCGTGCCAGCTGCATTAATGAATCGGCCAACGCGCGGGGAGA
GGCGGTTTGCGTATTGGGCGCTCTTCCGCTTCCTCGCTCACTGACTCGCTGCGCTCGGTCGTTCGGCTGC
GGCGAGCGGTATCAGCTCACTCAAAGGCGGTAATACGGTTATCCACAGAATCAGGGGATAACGCAGGAAA
GAACATGTGAGCAAAAGGCCAGCAAAAGGCCAGGAACCGTAAAAAGGCCGCGTTGCTGGCGTTTTTCCAT
AGGCTCCGCCCCCCTGACGAGCATCACAAAAATCGACGCTCAAGTCAGAGGTGGCGAAACCCGACAGGAC
TATAAAGATACCAGGCGTTTCCCCCTGGAAGCTCCCTCGTGCGCTCTCCTGTTCCGACCCTGCCGCTTAC
CGGATACCTGTCCGCCTTTCTCCCTTCGGGAAGCGTGGCGCTTTCTCATAGCTCACGCTGTAGGTATCTC
AGTTCGGTGTAGGTCGTTCGCTCCAAGCTGGGCTGTGTGCACGAACCCCCCGTTCAGCCCGACCGCTGCG
CCTTATCCGGTAACTATCGTCTTGAGTCCAACCCGGTAAGACACGACTTATCGCCACTGGCAGCAGCCAC
TGGTAACAGGATTAGCAGAGCGAGGTATGTAGGCGGTGCTACAGAGTTCTTGAAGTGGTGGCCTAACTAC
GGCTACACTAGAAGAACAGTATTTGGTATCTGCGCTCTGCTGAAGCCAGTTACCTTCGGAAAAAGAGTTG
GTAGCTCTTGATCCGGCAAACAAACCACCGCTGGTAGCGGTGGTTTTTTTGTTTGCAAGCAGCAGATTAC
GCGCAGAAAAAAAGGATCTCAAGAAGATCCTTTGATCTTTTCTACGGGGTCTGACGCTCAGTGGAACGAA
AACTCACGTTAAGGGATTTTGGTCATGAGATTATCAAAAAGGATCTTCACCTAGATCCTTTTAAATTAAA
AATGAAGTTTTAAATCAATCTAAAGTATATATGAGTAAACTTGGTCTGACAGTTACCAATGCTTAATCAG
TGAGGCACCTATCTCAGCGATCTGTCTATTTCGTTCATCCATAGTTGCCTGACTCCCCGTCGTGTAGATA
ACTACGATACGGGAGGGCTTACCATCTGGCCCCAGTGCTGCAATGATACCGCGAGACCCACGCTCACCGG
CTCCAGATTTATCAGCAATAAACCAGCCAGCCGGAAGGGCCGAGCGCAGAAGTGGTCCTGCAACTTTATC
CGCCTCCATCCAGTCTATTAATTGTTGCCGGGAAGCTAGAGTAAGTAGTTCGCCAGTTAATAGTTTGCGC
AACGTTGTTGCCATTGCTACAGGCATCGTGGTGTCACGCTCGTCGTTTGGTATGGCTTCATTCAGCTCCG
GTTCCCAACGATCAAGGCGAGTTACATGATCCCCCATGTTGTGCAAAAAAGCGGTTAGCTCCTTCGGTCC
TCCGATCGTTGTCAGAAGTAAGTTGGCCGCAGTGTTATCACTCATGGTTATGGCAGCACTGCATAATTCT
CTTACTGTCATGCCATCCGTAAGATGCTTTTCTGTGACTGGTGAGTACTCAACCAAGTCATTCTGAGAAT
AGTGTATGCGGCGACCGAGTTGCTCTTGCCCGGCGTCAATACGGGATAATACCGCGCCACATAGCAGAAC
TTTAAAAGTGCTCATCATTGGAAAACGTTCTTCGGGGCGAAAACTCTCAAGGATCTTACCGCTGTTGAGA
TCCAGTTCGATGTAACCCACTCGTGCACCCAACTGATCTTCAGCATCTTTTACTTTCACCAGCGTTTCTG
GGTGAGCAAAAACAGGAAGGCAAAATGCCGCAAAAAAGGGAATAAGGGCGACACGGAAATGTTGAATACT
CATACTCTTCCTTTTTCAATATTATTGAAGCATTTATCAGGGTTATTGTCTCATGAGCGGATACATATTT
GAATGTATTTAGAAAAATAAACAAATAGGGGTTCCGCGCACATTTCCCCGAAAAGTGCCACCTGACGTCT
AAGAAACCATTATTATCATGACATTAACCTATAAAAATAGGCGTATCACGAGGCCCTTTCGTCTCGCGCG
TTTCGGTGATGACGGTGAAAACCTCTGACACATGCAGCTCCCGGAGACGGTCACAGCTTGTCTGTAAGCG
GATGCCGGGAGCAGACAAGCCCGTCAGGGCGCGTCAGCGGGTGTTGGCGGGTGTCGGGGCTGGCTTAACT
ATGCGGCATCAGAGCAGATTGTACTGAGAGTGCACCATATGCGGTGTGAAATACCGCACAGATGCGTAAG
GAGAAAATACCGCATCAGGCGCCATTCGCCATTCAGGCTGCGCAACTGTTGGGAAGGGCGATCGGTGCGG
GCCTCTTCGCTATTACGCCAGCTGGCGAAAGGGGGATGTGCTGCAAGGCGATTAAGTTGGGTAACGCCAG
GGTTTTCCCAGTCACGACGTTGTAAAACGACGGCGCAAGGAATGGTGCATGCAAGGAGATGGCGCCCAAC
AGTCCCCCGGCCACGGGGCCTGCCACCATACCCACGCCGAAACAAGCGCTCATGAGCCCGAAGTGGCGAG
CCCGATCTTCCCCATCGGTGATGTCGGCGATATAGGCGCCAGCAACCGCACCTGTGGCGCCGGTGATGCC
GGCCACGATGCGTCCGGCGTAGAGGCGATTAGTCCAATTTGTTAAAGACAGGATATCAGTGGTCCAGGCT
CTAGTTTTGACTCAACAATATCACCAGCTGAAGCCTATAGAGTACGAGCCATAGATAAAATAAAAGATTT
TATTTAGTCTCCAGAAAAAGGGGGGAATGAAAGACCCCACCTGTAGGTTTGGCAAGCTAGCTTAAGTAAC
GCCATTTTGCAAGGCATGGAAAATACATAACTGAGAATAGAGAAGTTCAGATCAAGGTTAGGAACAGAGA
GACAGCAGAATATGGGCCAAACAGGATATCTGTGGTAAGCAGTTCCTGCCCCGGCTCAGGGCCAAGAACA
GATGGTCCCCAGATGCGGTCCCGCCCTCAGCAGTTTCTAGAGAACCATCAGATGTTTCCAGGGTGCCCCA
AGGACCTGAAATGACCCTGTGCCTTATTTGAACTAACCAATCAGTTCGCTTCTCGCTTCTGTTCGCGCGC
TTCTGCTCCCCGAGCTCAATAAAAGAGCCCACAACCCCTCACTCGGCGCGCCAGTCCTCCGATAGACTGC
GTCGCCCGGGTACCCGTATTCCCAATAAAGCCTCTTGCTGTTTGCATCCGAATCGTGGACTCGCTGATCC
TTGGGAGGGTCTCCTCAGATTGATTGACTGCCCACCTCGGGGGTCTTTCATTTGGAGGTTCCACCGAGAT
TTGGAGACCCCTGCCCAGGGACCACCGACCCCCCCGCCGGGAGGTAAGCTGGCCAGCGGTCGTTTCGTGT
CTGTCTCTGTCTTTGTGCGTGTTTGTGCCGGCATCTAATGTTTGCGCCTGCGTCTGTACTAGTTAGCTAA
CTAGCTCTGTATCTGGCGGACCCGTGGTGGAACTGACGAGTTCTGAACACCCGGCCGCAACCCTGGGAGA
CGTCCCAGGGACTTTGGGGGCCGTTTTTGTGGCCCGACCTGAGGAAGGGAGTCGATGTGGAATCCGACCC
CGTCAGGATATGTGGTTCTGGTAGGAGACGAGAACCTAAAACAGTTCCCGCCTCCGTCTGAATTTTTGCT
TTCGGTTTGGAACCGAAGCCGCGCGTCTTGTCTGCTGCAGCGCTGCAGCATCGTTCTGTGTTGTCTCTGT
CTGACTGTGTTTCTGTATTTGTCTGAAAATTAGGGCCAGACTGTTACCACTCCCTTAAGTTTGACCTTAG
GTCACTGGAAAGATGTCGAGCGGATCGCTCACAACCAGTCGGTAGATGTCAAGAAGAGACGTTGGGTTAC
CTTCTGCTCTGCAGAATGGCCAACCTTTAACGTCGGATGGCCGCGAGACGGCACCTTTAACCGAGACCTC
ATCACCCAGGTTAAGATCAAGGTCTTTTCACCTGGCCCGCATGGACACCCAGACCAGGTCCCCTACATCG
TGACCTGGGAAGCCTTGGCTTTTGACCCCCCTCCCTGGGTCAAGCCCTTTGTA
Features (pLannotate 1.2.2; 20 found; start..end, strand, type, name):
    189..1394    +  CDS            Casp1: CASP1_MOUSE - Also known as Il1bc. Experimental evidence at protein level: Swiss-Prot protein existence level 1. Thiol protease involved in a variety of inflammatory processes by proteolytically cleaving other proteins, such as the precursors of the inflammatory cytokines interleukin-1 beta (IL1B) and interleukin 18 (IL18) as well as the pyroptosis inducer Gasdermin-D (GSDMD), into active mature peptides (PubMed:21147462, PubMed:32109412). Plays a key role in cell immunity as an inflammatory response initiator: once activated through formation of an inflammasome complex, it initiates a proinfl
   1398..1431    -  misc_feature   MCS (fragment): pBluescript multiple cloning site
   1533..1995    +  misc_feature   IRES: internal ribosome entry site (IRES) of the encephalomyocarditis virus (EMCV)
   2009..2728    +  CDS            EGFP: the original enhanced GFP (Yang et al., 1996) mammalian codon-optimized
   2790..3304    +  LTR            3' LTR: 3' long terminal repeat from murine embryonic stem cell virus
   3466..3482    -  protein_bind   lac operator: The lac repressor binds to the lac operator to inhibit transcription in E. coli. This inhibition can be relieved by adding lactose or isopropyl-β-D-thiogalactopyranoside (IPTG). lac repressor encoded by lacI
   3490..3520    -  promoter       lac promoter: promoter for the E. coli lac operon
   3535..3556    -  protein_bind   CAP binding site: CAP binding activates transcription in the presence of cAMP. E. coli catabolite activator protein
   3569..3661    -  CDS            lacI (fragment): lac repressor; lacI; The lac repressor binds to the lac operator to inhibit transcription in E. coli. This inhibition can be relieved by adding lactose or isopropyl-β-D-thiogalactopyranoside (IPTG).
   3844..4432    -  rep_origin     ori: high-copy-number ColE1/pMB1/pBR322/pUC origin of replication
   4603..5463    -  CDS            AmpR: β-lactamase; bla; confers resistance to ampicillin, carbenicillin, and related antibiotics
   5464..5568    -  promoter       AmpR promoter: bla
   5663..5698    +  CDS            rop (fragment): Rop protein, which maintains plasmids at low copy number; rop
   5800..5899    +  misc_feature   bom (fragment): basis of mobility region from pBR322
   5905..6054    -  CDS            lacZα (fragment): LacZα fragment of β-galactosidase; lacZ fragment
   6054..6255    -  CDS            TcR (fragment): tetracycline efflux protein; tet; confers resistance to tetracycline
   6256..6354    +  CDS            env (fragment): murine leukemia virus gPr80 envelope polyprotein precursor; env; proteolytically cleaved into gp70SU and p15TM subunits
   6396..6912    +  LTR            5' LTR: 5' long terminal repeat from murine embryonic stem cell virus
   6976..7317    +  misc_feature   MESV Ψ: packaging signal of murine embryonic stem cell virus
   7384..117     +  CDS            gag (truncated) (across the origin): truncated Moloney murine leukemia virus (MMLV) gag gene lacking the start codon
