[The description below was written by a language model from this plasmid's Addgene catalogue record and pLannotate feature annotations shown in this document.]
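Description:
pMSCV-IRES-GFP-mouse-Caspase-1-H340D is a gammaretroviral transfer vector built on the pMSCV-IRES-EGFP backbone, intended for stable expression of a mouse inflammatory caspase variant in mammalian cells by retroviral transduction. The sequenced plasmid is about 7.7 kb. In bacteria it is maintained through a high-copy ColE1/pUC-type origin and selected with ampicillin via the β-lactamase gene. The remaining bacterial annotations (fragments of lacI, lacZα, rop, bom and a tetracycline resistance gene, plus a lac promoter/operator) are non-functional remnants of earlier cloning vectors.

The viral cassette is flanked by 5′ and 3′ long terminal repeats from murine embryonic stem cell virus. The 5′ LTR serves as the promoter, and it is followed by the MESV Ψ packaging signal and a truncated, start-codon-less MMLV gag segment. Together these allow the transcript to be packaged into virions when gag-pol and envelope functions are supplied in trans. Downstream, cloned between NotI and SalI sites, lies the roughly 1.2 kb mouse Casp1 coding sequence carrying the H340D substitution. The record lists an N-terminal Myc tag, although the tag is not separately annotated in the feature table. An EMCV IRES then drives translation of EGFP from the same bicistronic transcript, so green fluorescence marks transduced cells and allows them to be sorted or tracked.

Caspase-1 is the thiol protease that processes pro-IL-1β, pro-IL-18 and gasdermin D after inflammasome activation. The associated study concerns evolution-guided redesign of inflammatory caspase substrate specificity, so this point mutant presumably serves to test the contribution of residue 340, though the record does not state the mutation's specific effect.
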