Addgene plasmid #183362: pMSCV-IRES-GFP-mouse-Caspase-1-H340D
Purpose: Stable expression of mammalian inflammatory caspase gene in mammalian cells by retroviral transduction
Depositing lab: Jonathan Kagan. Depositing organization: Boston Children's Hospital. Publication: Evolution-inspired redesign of the LPS receptor caspase-4 into an interleukin-1beta converting enzyme. Devant P, Cao A, Kagan JC. Sci Immunol. 2021 Aug 10;6(62). doi: 10.1126/sciimmunol.abh3567. PubMed 34734155.
Backbone
  Vector backbone: pMSCV-IRES-EGFP
  Backbone size w/o insert (bp): 6400
  Vector type: Retroviral
Growth in bacteria
  Bacterial resistance: Ampicillin, 100 μg/mL
  Growth temperature: 37°C
  Growth strain: NEB Stable
  Copy number: High Copy
Gene/Insert
  Gene/Insert name: Caspase-1 H340D
  Species: M. musculus (mouse)
  Insert size (bp): 1200
  Mutation: H340D
  Entrez Gene: Casp1 (a.k.a. ICE, Il1bc)
  Promoter: MESV
  Tag / fusion protein: Myc (N terminal on insert)
  Cloning method: Restriction Enzyme; 5′ cloning site NotI (not destroyed); 3′ cloning site SalI (not destroyed)
  Sequencing primers: 5′ MSCV-fwd; 3′ MSCV-rev
Terms and licenses: Academic/Nonprofit Terms; Industry Terms: Not Available to Industry
How to cite: pMSCV-IRES-GFP-mouse-Caspase-1-H340D was a gift from Jonathan Kagan (Addgene plasmid # 183362 ; http://n2t.net/addgene:183362 ; RRID:Addgene_183362)
